>Addgene plasmid #142415 | TFORF2412 | addgene full sequence | sequence record 397184 | Addgene NGS Result
TTAATGTAGTCTTATGCAATACTCTTGTAGTCTTGCAACATGGTAACGATGAGTTAGCAACATGCCTTAC
AAGGAGAGAAAAAGCACCGTGCATGCCGATTGGTGGAAGTAAGGTGGTACGATCGTGCCTTATTAGGAAG
GCAACAGACGGGTCTGACATGGATTGGACGAACCACTGAATTGCCGCATTGCAGAGATATTGTATTTAAG
TGCCTAGCTCGATACATAAACGGGTCTCTCTGGTTAGACCAGATCTGAGCCTGGGAGCTCTCTGGCTAAC
TAGGGAACCCACTGCTTAAGCCTCAATAAAGCTTGCCTTGAGTGCTTCAAGTAGTGTGTGCCCGTCTGTT
GTGTGACTCTGGTAACTAGAGATCCCTCAGACCCTTTTAGTCAGTGTGGAAAATCTCTAGCAGTGGCGCC
CGAACAGGGACTTGAAAGCGAAAGGGAAACCAGAGGAGCTCTCTCGACGCAGGACTCGGCTTGCTGAAGC
GCGCACGGCAAGAGGCGAGGGGCGGCGACTGGTGAGTACGCCAAAAATTTTGACTAGCGGAGGCTAGAAG
GAGAGAGATGGGTGCGAGAGCGTCAGTATTAAGCGGGGGAGAATTAGATCGCGATGGGAAAAAATTCGGT
TAAGGCCAGGGGGAAAGAAAAAATATAAATTAAAACATATAGTATGGGCAAGCAGGGAGCTAGAACGATT
CGCAGTTAATCCTGGCCTGTTAGAAACATCAGAAGGCTGTAGACAAATACTGGGACAGCTACAACCATCC
CTTCAGACAGGATCAGAAGAACTTAGATCATTATATAATACAGTAGCAACCCTCTATTGTGTGCATCAAA
GGATAGAGATAAAAGACACCAAGGAAGCTTTAGACAAGATAGAGGAAGAGCAAAACAAAAGTAAGACCAC
CGCACAGCAAGCGGCCGCTGATCTTCAGACCTGGAGGAGGAGATATGAGGGACAATTGGAGAAGTGAATT
ATATAAATATAAAGTAGTAAAAATTGAACCATTAGGAGTAGCACCCACCAAGGCAAAGAGAAGAGTGGTG
CAGAGAGAAAAAAGAGCAGTGGGAATAGGAGCTTTGTTCCTTGGGTTCTTGGGAGCAGCAGGAAGCACTA
TGGGCGCAGCGTCAATGACGCTGACGGTACAGGCCAGACAATTATTGTCTGGTATAGTGCAGCAGCAGAA
CAATTTGCTGAGGGCTATTGAGGCGCAACAGCATCTGTTGCAACTCACAGTCTGGGGCATCAAGCAGCTC
CAGGCAAGAATCCTGGCTGTGGAAAGATACCTAAAGGATCAACAGCTCCTGGGGATTTGGGGTTGCTCTG
GAAAACTCATTTGCACCACTGCTGTGCCTTGGAATGCTAGTTGGAGTAATAAATCTCTGGAACAGATTTG
GAATCACACGACCTGGATGGAGTGGGACAGAGAAATTAACAATTACACAAGCTTAATACACTCCTTAATT
GAAGAATCGCAAAACCAGCAAGAAAAGAATGAACAAGAATTATTGGAATTAGATAAATGGGCAAGTTTGT
GGAATTGGTTTAACATAACAAATTGGCTGTGGTATATAAAATTATTCATAATGATAGTAGGAGGCTTGGT
AGGTTTAAGAATAGTTTTTGCTGTACTTTCTATAGTGAATAGAGTTAGGCAGGGATATTCACCATTATCG
TTTCAGACCCACCTCCCAACCCCGAGGGGACCCATGCATTGCATCTCAATTAGTCAGCAACCAGGTGTGG
AAAGTCCCCAGGCTCCCCAGCAGGCAGAAGTATGCAAAGCATGCGTCTCAATTAGTCAGCAACCATAGTC
CCGCCCCTAACTCCGCCCATCCCGCCCCTAACTCCGCCCAGTTCCGCCCATTCTCCGCCCCATGGCTGAC
TAATTTTTTTTATTTATGCAGAGGCCGAGGCCGCCTCGGCCTCTGAGCTATTCCAGAAGTAGTGAGGAGG
CTTTTTTGGAGGCCTAGGCTTTTGCAAAAAGCTTTCTAGAGGTACCACCGGAGCTTACCATGACCGAGTA
CAAGCCCACGGTGCGCCTCGCCACCCGCGACGACGTCCCCAGGGCCGTACGCACCCTCGCCGCCGCGTTC
GCCGACTACCCCGCCACGCGCCACACCGTCGATCCGGACCGCCACATCGAGCGGGTCACCGAGCTGCAAG
AACTCTTCCTCACGCGCGTCGGGCTCGACATCGGCAAGGTGTGGGTCGCGGACGACGGCGCCGCCGTGGC
GGTCTGGACCACGCCGGAGAGCGTCGAAGCGGGGGCGGTGTTCGCCGAGATCGGCCCGCGCATGGCCGAG
TTGAGCGGTTCCCGGCTGGCCGCGCAGCAACAGATGGAAGGCCTCCTGGCGCCGCACCGGCCCAAGGAGC
CCGCGTGGTTCCTGGCCACCGTCGGCGTCTCGCCCGACCACCAGGGCAAGGGTCTGGGCAGCGCCGTCGT
GCTCCCCGGAGTGGAGGCGGCCGAGCGCGCCGGGGTGCCCGCCTTCCTGGAGACCTCCGCGCCCCGCAAC
CTCCCCTTCTACGAGCGGCTCGGCTTCACCGTCACCGCCGACGTCGAGGTGCCCGAAGGACCGCGCACCT
GGTGCATGACCCGCAAGCCCGGTGCCAGTTAACGAATTCTAGATCTTGAGACAAATGGCAGTATTCATCC
ACAATTTTAAAAGAAAAGGGGGGATTGGGGGGTACAGTGCAGGGGAAAGAATAGTAGACATAATAGCAAC
AGACATACAAACTAAAGAATTACAAAAACAAATTACAAAAATTCAAAATTTTCGGGTTTATTACAGGGAC
AGCAGAGATCCACTTTGGCGCCGGCTCGAGGCCTGCAGGTGCAAAGATGGATAAAGTTTTAAACAGAGAG
GAATCTTTGCAGCTAATGGACCTTCTAGGTCTTGAAAGGAGTGGGAATTGGCTCCGGTGCCCGTCAGTGG
GCAGAGCGCACATCGCCCACAGTCCCCGAGAAGTTGGGGGGAGGGGTCGGCAATTGAACCGGTGCCTAGA
GAAGGTGGCGCGGGGTAAACTGGGAAAGTGATGTCGTGTACTGGCTCCGCCTTTTTCCCGAGGGTGGGGG
AGAACCGTATATAAGTGCAGTAGTCGCCGTGAACGTTCTTTTTCGCAACGGGTTTGCCGCCAGAACACAG
GTAAGTGCCGTGTGTGGTTCCCGCGGGCCTGGCCTCTTTACGGGTTATGGCCCTTGCGTGCCTTGAATTA
CTTCCACCTGGCTGCAGTACGTGATTCTTGATCCCGAGCTTCGGGTTGGAAGTGGGTGGGAGAGTTCGAG
GCCTTGCGCTTAAGGAGCCCCTTCGCCTCGTGCTTGAGTTGAGGCCTGGCCTGGGCGCTGGGGCCGCCGC
GTGCGAATCTGGTGGCACCTTCGCGCCTGTCTCGCTGCTTTCGATAAGTCTCTAGCCATTTAAAATTTTT
GATGACCTGCTGCGACGCTTTTTTTCTGGCAAGATAGTCTTGTAAATGCGGGCCAAGATCTGCACACTGG
TATTTCGGTTTTTGGGGCCGCGGGCGGCGACGGGGCCCGTGCGTCCCAGCGCACATGTTCGGCGAGGCGG
GGCCTGCGAGCGCGGCCACCGAGAATCGGACGGGGGTAGTCTCAAGCTGGCCGGCCTGCTCTGGTGCCTG
GCCTCGCGCCGCCGTGTATCGCCCCGCCCTGGGCGGCAAGGCTGGCCCGGTCGGCACCAGTTGCGTGAGC
GGAAAGATGGCCGCTTCCCGGCCCTGCTGCAGGGAGCTCAAAATGGAGGACGCGGCGCTCGGGAGAGCGG
GCGGGTGAGTCACCCACACAAAGGAAAAGGGCCTTTCCGTCCTCAGCCGTCGCTTCATGTGACTCCACGG
AGTACCGGGCGCCGTCCAGGCACCTCGATTAGTTCTCGAGCTTTTGGAGTACGTCGTCTTTAGGTTGGGG
GGAGGGGTTTTATGCGATGGAGTTTCCCCACACTGAGTGGGTGGAGACTGAAGTTAGGCCAGCTTGGCAC
TTGATGTAATTCTCCTTGGAATTTGCCCTTTTTGAGTTTGGATCTTGGTTCATTCTCAAGCCTCAGACAG
TGGTTCAAAGTTTTTTTCTTCCATTTCAGGTGTCGTGAGGCTAGCACCGCCACCATGCATTCACTAGAGA
AAGTGACTTTTGAAGATGTAGCTATTGACTTCACCCAGGAAGAGTGGGACATGATGGACACATCCAAGAG
AAAGCTGTACAGAGATGTGATGCTGGAAAATATCAGTCACCTGGTGTCCCTCGGGTACCAGATAAGCAAA
TCCTATATAATTTTGCAGCTGGAGCAAGGAAAAGAGCTGTGGCGGGAAGGAAGAGTATTTCTTCAAGACC
AGAATCCAGACAGGGAAAGTGCCCTTAAGAAAAAACACATGATATCCATGCATCCTATCATCAGAAAAGA
CGCATCCACCAGTATGACAATGGAGAACTCTCTCATTCTGGAGGATCCTTTTGAATATAATGATTCGGGA
GAAGATTGCACTCACAGTTCCACAATAACTCAGTGTTTGTTAACTCACAGTGGAAAGAAACCCTGTGTCA
GCAAACAGTGTGGAAAATCCCTTCGTAATCTTTTGTCCCCTAAACCACGTAAACAAATTCATACTAAAGG
TAAATCATATCAATGTAATCTATGTGAAAAGGCCTATACTAATTGCTTTTACCTTAGACGGCACAAGATG
ACTCACACTGGAGAGAGGCCATATGCATGTCATCTATGTGGAAAAGCCTTCACTCAGTGTTCTCACCTTA
GAAGACATGAGAAAACTCACACGGGAGAGAGACCATATAAGTGTCATCAATGTGGGAAAGCCTTTATTCA
ATCCTTTAACCTTCGAAGACATGAGAGAACTCACCTTGGACAAAAGTGTTATGAATGTGATAAAAGTGGG
AAAGCCTTTAGTCAAAGCTCTGGCTTTAGAGGAAACAAAATAATTCACATTGGAGAGAAACCACATGCTT
GTCTTCTATGTGGGAAGGCCTTCAGTCTGTCCTCCGACCTTAGATAGTAATGAACTAGTCCGTAACTTGA
AAGTATTTCGATTTCTTGGCTTTATATATCTTGTGGAAAGGACGAATTGTAGACTATGAGCTGGCGTGGA
CGCGTTAAGTCGACAATCAACCTCTGGATTACAAAATTTGTGAAAGATTGACTGGTATTCTTAACTATGT
TGCTCCTTTTACGCTATGTGGATACGCTGCTTTAATGCCTTTGTATCATGCTATTGCTTCCCGTATGGCT
TTCATTTTCTCCTCCTTGTATAAATCCTGGTTGCTGTCTCTTTATGAGGAGTTGTGGCCCGTTGTCAGGC
AACGTGGCGTGGTGTGCACTGTGTTTGCTGACGCAACCCCCACTGGTTGGGGCATTGCCACCACCTGTCA
GCTCCTTTCCGGGACTTTCGCTTTCCCCCTCCCTATTGCCACGGCGGAACTCATCGCCGCCTGCCTTGCC
CGCTGCTGGACAGGGGCTCGGCTGTTGGGCACTGACAATTCCGTGGTGTTGTCGGGGAAATCATCGTCCT
TTCCTTGGCTGCTCGCCTGTGTTGCCACCTGGATTCTGCGCGGGACGTCCTTCTGCTACGTCCCTTCGGC
CCTCAATCCAGCGGACCTTCCTTCCCGCGGCCTGCTGCCGGCTCTGCGGCCTCTTCCGCGTCTTCGCCTT
CGCCCTCAGACGAGTCGGATCTCCCTTTGGGCCGCCTCCCCGCGTCGACTTTAAGACCAATGACTTACAA
GGCAGCTGTAGATCTTAGCCACTTTTTAAAAGAAAAGGGGGGACTGGAAGGGCTAATTCACTCCCAACGA
AGACAAGATCTGCTTTTTGCTTGTACTGGGTCTCTCTGGTTAGACCAGATCTGAGCCTGGGAGCTCTCTG
GCTAACTAGGGAACCCACTGCTTAAGCCTCAATAAAGCTTGCCTTGAGTGCTTCAAGTAGTGTGTGCCCG
TCTGTTGTGTGACTCTGGTAACTAGAGATCCCTCAGACCCTTTTAGTCAGTGTGGAAAATCTCTAGCAGT
ACGTATAGTAGTTCATGTCATCTTATTATTCAGTATTTATAACTTGCAAAGAAATGAATATCAGAGAGTG
AGAGGAACTTGTTTATTGCAGCTTATAATGGTTACAAATAAAGCAATAGCATCACAAATTTCACAAATAA
AGCATTTTTTTCACTGCATTCTAGTTGTGGTTTGTCCAAACTCATCAATGTATCTTATCATGTCTGGCTC
TAGCTATCCCGCCCCTAACTCCGCCCATCCCGCCCCTAACTCCGCCCAGTTCCGCCCATTCTCCGCCCCA
TGGCTGACTAATTTTTTTTATTTATGCAGAGGCCGAGGCCGCCTCGGCCTCTGAGCTATTCCAGAAGTAG
TGAGGAGGCTTTTTTGGAGGCCTAGGGACGTACCCAATTCGCCCTATAGTGAGTCGTATTACGCGCGCTC
ACTGGCCGTCGTTTTACAACGTCGTGACTGGGAAAACCCTGGCGTTACCCAACTTAATCGCCTTGCAGCA
CATCCCCCTTTCGCCAGCTGGCGTAATAGCGAAGAGGCCCGCACCGATCGCCCTTCCCAACAGTTGCGCA
GCCTGAATGGCGAATGGG
[124 nt withheld, positions 6599-6722]
C
[91 nt withheld, positions 6724-6814]
A
[49 nt withheld, positions 6816-6864]
CCTTTGACGTTGGAGTCCACGTTCTTT
[37 nt withheld, positions 6892-6928]
ACCCTATCTCGGTCTATTCTTTTGATTTATAAGGGATTTTGCCGATTTCGGCCTATTGGTTAAAAAATGA
GCTGATTTAACAAAAATTTAACGCGAATTTTAACAAAATATTAACGCTTACAATTTAGGTGGCACTTTTC
GGGGAAATGTGCGCGGAACCCCTATTTGTTTATTTTTCTAAATACATTCAAATATGTATCCGCTCATGAG
ACAATAACCCTGATAAATGCTTCAATAATATTGAAAAAGGAAGAGTATGAGTATTCAACATTTCCGTGTC
GCCCTTATTCCCTTTTTTGCGGCATTTTGCCTTCCTGTTTTTGCTCACCCAGAAACGCTGGTGAAAGTAA
AAGATGCTGAAGATCAGTTGGGTGCACGAGTGGGTTACATCGAACTGGATCTCAACAGCGGTAAGATCCT
TGAGAGTTTTCGCCCCGAAGAACGTTTTCCAATGATGAGCACTTTTAAAGTTCTGCTATGTGGCGCGGTA
TTATCCCGTATTGACGCCGGGCAAGAGCAACTCGGTCGCCGCATACACTATTCTCAGAATGACTTGGTTG
AGTACTCACCAGTCACAGAAAAGCATCTTACGGATGGCATGACAGTAAGAGAATTATGCAGTGCTGCCAT
AACCATGAGTGATAACACTGCGGCCAACTTACTTCTGACAACGATCGGAGGACCGAAGGAGCTAACCGCT
TTTTTGCACAACATGGGGGATCATGTAACTCGCCTTGATCGTTGGGAACCGGAGCTGAATGAAGCCATAC
CAAACGACGAGCGTGACACCACGATGCCTGTAGCAATGGCAACAACGTTGCGCAAACTATTAACTGGCGA
ACTACTTACTCTAGCTTCCCGGCAACAATTAATAGACTGGATGGAGGCGGATAAAGTTGCAGGACCACTT
CTGCGCTCGGCCCTTCCGGCTGGCTGGTTTATTGCTGATAAATCTGGAGCCGGTGAGCGTGGGTCTCGCG
GTATCATTGCAGCACTGGGGCCAGATGGTAAGCCCTCCCGTATCGTAGTTATCTACACGACGGGGAGTCA
GGCAACTATGGATGAACGAAATAGACAGATCGCTGAGATAGGTGCCTCACTGATTAAGCATTGGTAACTG
TCAGACCAAGTTTACTCATATATACTTTAGATTGATTTAAAACTTCATTTTTAATTTAAAAGGATCTAGG
TGAAGATCCTTTTTGATAATCTCATGACCAAAATCCCTTAACGTGAGTTTTCGTTCCACTGAGCGTCAGA
CCCCGTAGAAAAGATCAAAGGATCTTCTTGAGATCCTTTTTTTCTGCGCGTAATCTGCTGCTTGCAAACA
AAAAAACCACCGCTACCAGCGGTGGTTTGTTTGCCGGATCAAGAGCTACCAACTCTTTTTCCGAAGGTAA
CTGGCTTCAGCAGAGCGCAGATACCAAATACTGTTCTTCTAGTGTAGCCGTAGTTAGGCCACCACTTCAA
GAACTCTGTAGCACCGCCTACATACCTCGCTCTGCTAATCCTGTTACCAGTGGCTGCTGCCAGTGGCGAT
AAGTCGTGTCTTACCGGGTTGGACTCAAGACGATAGTTACCGGATAAGGCGCAGCGGTCGGGCTGAACGG
GGGGTTCGTGCACACAGCCCAGCTTGGAGCGAACGACCTACACCGAACTGAGATACCTACAGCGTGAGCT
ATGAGAAAGCGCCACGCTTCCCGAAGGGAGAAAGGCGGACAGGTATCCGGTAAGCGGCAGGGTCGGAACA
GGAGAGCGCACGAGGGAGCTTCCAGGGGGAAACGCCTGGTATCTTTATAGTCCTGTCGGGTTTCGCCACC
TCTGACTTGAGCGTCGATTTTTGTGATGCTCGTCAGGGGGGCGGAGCCTATGGAAAAACGCCAGCAACGC
GGCCTTTTTACGGTTCCTGGCCTTTTGCTGGCCTTTTGCTCACATGTTCTTTCCTGCGTTATCCCCTGAT
TCTGTGGATAACCGTATTACCGCCTTTGAGTGAGCTGATACCGCTCGCCGCAGCCGAACGACCGAGCGCA
GCGAGTCAGTGAGCGAGGAAGCGGAAGAGCGCCCAATACGCAAACCGCCTCTCCCCGCGCGTTGGCCGAT
TCATTAATGCAGCTGGCACGACAGGTTTCCCGACTGGAAAGCGGGCAGTGAGCGCAACGCAATTAATGTG
AGTTAGCTCACTCATTAGGCACCCCAGGCTTTACACTTTATGCTTCCGGCTCGTATGTTGTGTGGAATTG
TGAGCGGATAACAATTTCACACAGGAAACAGCTATGACCATGATTACGCCAAGCGCGCAATTAACCCTCA
CTAAAGGGAACAAAAGCTGGAGCTGCAAGC
Features (pLannotate 1.2.2; 31 found; start..end, strand, type, name):
      5..231     +  promoter       RSV promoter: Rous sarcoma virus enhancer/promoter
    232..412     +  LTR            5' LTR (truncated): truncated 5' long terminal repeat (LTR) from HIV-1
    459..584     +  misc_feature   HIV-1 Ψ: packaging signal of human immunodeficiency virus type 1
    568..931     +  CDS            HIV-1 gag (fragment): gag protein from human immunodeficiency virus 1; gag
   1077..1310    +  misc_feature   RRE: The Rev response element (RRE) of HIV-1 allows for Rev-dependent mRNA export from the nucleus to the cytoplasm.
   1687..1713    +  CDS            Rev (fragment): human immunodeficiency virus 1 (HIV-1) Rev protein; rev; enhances nuclear export of unspliced and incompletely spliced viral mRNAs
   1720..1743    +  promoter       SV40 promoter (fragment): SV40 early promoter
   1744..1815    +  promoter       SV40 promoter (fragment): SV40 enhancer and early promoter
   1839..1974    +  rep_origin     SV40 ori: SV40 origin of replication
   2020..2616    +  CDS            PuroR (fragment): puromycin N-acetyltransferase; pac from Streptomyces; confers resistance to puromycin
   2665..2782    +  misc_feature   cPPT/CTS: central polypurine tract and central termination sequence of HIV-1
   2847..2913    +  CDS            small t antigen (fragment): SV40 (simian virus 40) small t antigen
   2920..4098    +  promoter       EF-1α promoter: strong constitutive promoter for human elongation factor EF-1α
   4115..4684    +  CDS            ZNF705D (fragment): Z705D_HUMAN - Experimental evidence at protein level: Swiss-Prot protein existence level 1. May be involved in transcriptional regulation. From Homo sapiens (Human).
   5030..5083    +  promoter       U6 promoter (fragment): RNA polymerase III promoter for human U6 snRNA
   5125..5713    +  misc_feature   WPRE: woodchuck hepatitis virus posttranscriptional regulatory element
   5764..5783    +  misc_feature   cPPT/CTS (fragment): central polypurine tract and central termination sequence of HIV-1
   5785..6018    +  LTR            3' LTR (ΔU3): self-inactivating 3' long terminal repeat (LTR) from HIV-1
   6096..6217    +  polyA_signal   SV40 poly(A) signal: SV40 polyadenylation signal
   6257..6392    +  rep_origin     SV40 ori: SV40 origin of replication
   6413..6431    -  promoter       T7 promoter: promoter for bacteriophage T7 RNA polymerase
   6439..6594    +  CDS            lacZα (fragment): LacZα fragment of β-galactosidase; lacZ fragment
   6599..7027    +  rep_origin     f1 ori (sequence partly withheld): f1 bacteriophage origin of replication; arrow indicates direction of (+) strand synthesis
   7080..7184    +  promoter       AmpR promoter: bla
   7185..8045    +  CDS            AmpR: β-lactamase; bla; confers resistance to ampicillin, carbenicillin, and related antibiotics
   8216..8804    +  rep_origin     ori: high-copy-number ColE1/pMB1/pBR322/pUC origin of replication
   8987..9079    +  CDS            lacI (fragment): lac repressor; lacI; The lac repressor binds to the lac operator to inhibit transcription in E. coli. This inhibition can be relieved by adding lactose or isopropyl-β-D-thiogalactopyranoside (IPTG).
   9092..9113    +  protein_bind   CAP binding site: CAP binding activates transcription in the presence of cAMP. E. coli catabolite activator protein
   9128..9158    +  promoter       lac promoter: promoter for the E. coli lac operon
   9166..9182    +  protein_bind   lac operator: The lac repressor binds to the lac operator to inhibit transcription in E. coli. This inhibition can be relieved by adding lactose or isopropyl-β-D-thiogalactopyranoside (IPTG). lac repressor encoded by lacI
   9227..9245    +  promoter       T3 promoter: promoter for bacteriophage T3 RNA polymerase
