[The description below was written by a language model from this plasmid's Addgene catalogue record and pLannotate feature annotations shown in this document.]
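Description:
TFORF2412 is a third-generation-style, self-inactivating lentiviral expression plasmid built on the pLX_TRC317 backbone and carrying the human zinc-finger gene ZNF705D as one member of a large barcoded transcription factor ORF collection. It is propagated in E. coli through a high-copy ColE1/pUC-type origin with ampicillin selection (AmpR under its own bla promoter). An f1 origin and remnants of a lac/lacZα cloning region flanked by T7 and T3 promoters are also present in the bacterial backbone. The depositor notes that the plasmid can recombine, which is a common concern with LTR-containing vectors.

The viral portion begins with an RSV promoter fused to a truncated HIV-1 5' LTR, which drives Tat-independent production of the genomic RNA in packaging cells. This is followed by the Ψ packaging signal with a gag fragment, the RRE for Rev-dependent nuclear export, and a cPPT/CTS element, and it ends in a ΔU3 3' LTR that inactivates LTR promoter activity after integration. Two internal cassettes lie between the LTRs. An SV40 early promoter/origin region drives puromycin N-acetyltransferase for selecting transduced mammalian cells, and a full EF-1α promoter drives the ZNF705D ORF, with a WPRE downstream to enhance transcript stability and expression. The annotation matches only part of the roughly 1 kb insert to ZNF705D. The unique 24-bp barcode described in the catalogue entry is not annotated as a feature, so its exact position is not given.

The construct is intended for constitutive overexpression of ZNF705D in mammalian cells, individually or in pooled screens where barcode sequencing identifies which transcription factor each cell received, as in studies of directed differentiation.
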