Addgene plasmid #142415: TFORF2412
Purpose: Lentiviral vector for overexpressing transcription factor ORFs with unique 24-bp barcodes. Barcodes facilitate identification of transcription factors in pooled screens.
Depositing lab: Feng Zhang. Depositing organization: Broad Institute. Publication: A transcription factor atlas of directed differentiation. Joung J, Ma S, Tay T, Geiger-Schuller KR, Kirchgatterer PC, Verdine VK, Guo B, Arias-Garcia MA, Allen WE, Singh A, Kuksenko O, Abudayyeh OO, Gootenberg JS, Fu Z, Macrae RK, Buenrostro JD, Regev A, Zhang F. Cell. 2023 Jan 5;186(1):209-229.e26. doi: 10.1016/j.cell.2022.11.026. PubMed 36608654.
Backbone
  Vector backbone: pLX_TRC317
  Backbone manufacturer: Broad Institute Genetic Perturbation Platform
  Backbone size w/o insert (bp): 8264
  Vector type: Mammalian Expression, Lentiviral
  Selectable markers: Puromycin
Growth in bacteria
  Bacterial resistance: Ampicillin, 100 μg/mL
  Growth temperature: 37°C
  Growth strain: NEB Stable
  Copy number: High Copy
Gene/Insert
  Gene/Insert name: ZNF705D
  Species: H. sapiens (human)
  Insert size (bp): 1004
  Entrez Gene: ZNF705D (a.k.a. ZNF705C)
  Promoter: EF1a
  Cloning method: Unknown
  Sequencing primers: 5′ GGGTGGAGACTGAAGTTAGGCCAG; 3′ CACATAGCGTAAAAGGAGCAACATAG
Terms and licenses: Academic/Nonprofit Terms; Industry Terms: Not Available to Industry
Depositor comments: NM_001039615,XM_011543832,ENST00000400085,ENST00000400078 . The transcription factor ORF portion of this plasmid was synthesized by Genewiz. Please test multiple small colonies in case of plasmid recombination. To make this collection available in a timely manner, a portion of this collection was not fully sequenced by Addgene. If an Addgene verified full plasmid sequence is not available, please contact us prior to placing an order to request the full sequence.
How to cite: TFORF2412 was a gift from Feng Zhang (Addgene plasmid # 142415 ; http://n2t.net/addgene:142415 ; RRID:Addgene_142415)
