>Addgene plasmid #142415 | TFORF2412 | depositor partial sequence | sequence record 279383 | Insert
ACCGCCACCATGCATTCACTAGAGAAAGTGACTTTTGAAGATGTAGCTATTGACTTCACCCAGGAAGAGT
GGGACATGATGGACACATCCAAGAGAAAGCTGTACAGAGATGTGATGCTGGAAAATATCAGTCACCTGGT
GTCCCTCGGGTACCAGATAAGCAAATCCTATATAATTTTGCAGCTGGAGCAAGGAAAAGAGCTGTGGCGG
GAAGGAAGAGTATTTCTTCAAGACCAGAATCCAGACAGGGAAAGTGCCCTTAAGAAAAAACACATGATAT
CCATGCATCCTATCATCAGAAAAGACGCATCCACCAGTATGACAATGGAGAACTCTCTCATTCTGGAGGA
TCCTTTTGAATATAATGATTCGGGAGAAGATTGCACTCACAGTTCCACAATAACTCAGTGTTTGTTAACT
CACAGTGGAAAGAAACCCTGTGTCAGCAAACAGTGTGGAAAATCCCTTCGTAATCTTTTGTCCCCTAAAC
CACGTAAACAAATTCATACTAAAGGTAAATCATATCAATGTAATCTATGTGAAAAGGCCTATACTAATTG
CTTTTACCTTAGACGGCACAAGATGACTCACACTGGAGAGAGGCCATATGCATGTCATCTATGTGGAAAA
GCCTTCACTCAGTGTTCTCACCTTAGAAGACATGAGAAAACTCACACGGGAGAGAGACCATATAAGTGTC
ATCAATGTGGGAAAGCCTTTATTCAATCCTTTAACCTTCGAAGACATGAGAGAACTCACCTTGGACAAAA
GTGTTATGAATGTGATAAAAGTGGGAAAGCCTTTAGTCAAAGCTCTGGCTTTAGAGGAAACAAAATAATT
CACATTGGAGAGAAACCACATGCTTGTCTTCTATGTGGGAAGGCCTTCAGTCTGTCCTCCGACCTTAGAT
AGTAATGAACTAGTCCGTAACTTGAAAGTATTTCGATTTCTTGGCTTTATATATCTTGTGGAAAGGACGA
ATTGTAGACTATGAGCTGGCGTGG
