>Addgene plasmid #142415 | TFORF2412 | depositor partial sequence | sequence record 279384 | Barcode
ATTGTAGACTATGAGCTGGCGTGG
